>Addgene plasmid #239532 | pPSG779 | addgene full sequence | sequence record 478373 | Addgene NGS Result
ATGTGCTTCAGTATTACATTTTTTGCCTTCAACGCCTTGATTGTTCTATTTTTGCTAATAATAAATCTAT
TTCATCGGACTAAAAGTCCATTAGTTGTAAGCGGATTTAGCTCAGTTGGGAGAGCGCCAGACTGAAGAAA
AACTTCGGTCAAGTCATCTGGAGGTCCTGTGTTCGATCCACAGAATTCGCAGATGGCCGGCATGGTCCCA
GCCTCCTCGCTGGCGCCGGCTGGGCAACACCTTCGGGTGGCGAATGGGACTTTCCAGGTGAAAGTAAGCG
ACGGTTTTAGAGCTAGAAATAGCAAGTTAAAATAAGGCTAGTCCGTTATCAACTTGAAAAAGTGGCACCG
AGTCGGTGCTTTTTTTATTTTTTGTCACTATTGTTATGTAAAATGCCACCTCTGACAGTATGGAACGCAA
ACTTCTGTCTAGTGGATAGCTGAGCAGTTACAGAGATGTTACGAACCACTAGTGCACTGCAGTACAAACA
CAGTCCTTTCCCGCAATTTTCTTTTTCTATTACTCTTGGCCTCCTCTAGTACACTCTATATTTTTTTATG
CCTCGGTAATGATTTTCATTTTTTTTTTTCCACCTAGCGGATGACTCTTTTTTTTTCTTAGCGATTGGCA
TTATCACATAATGAATTATACATTATATAAAGTAATGTGATTTCTTCGAAGAATATACTAAAAAATGAGC
AGGCAAGATAAACGAAGGCAAAGATGACAGAGCAGAAAGCCCTAGTAAAGCGTATTACAAATGAAACCAA
GATTCAGATTGCGATCTCTTTAAAGGGTGGTCCCCTAGCGATAGAGCACTCGATCTTCCCAGAAAAAGAG
GCAGAAGCAGTAGCAGAACAGGCCACACAATCGCAAGTGATTAACGTCCACACAGGTATAGGGTTTCTGG
ACCATATGATACATGCTCTGGCCAAGCATTCCGGCTGGTCGCTAATCGTTGAGTGCATTGGTGACTTACA
CATAGACGACCATCACACCACTGAAGACTGCGGGATTGCTCTCGGTCAAGCTTTTAAAGAGGCCCTAGGG
GCCGTGCGTGGAGTAAAAAGGTTTGGATCAGGATTTGCGCCTTTGGATGAGGCACTTTCCAGAGCGGTGG
TTGATCTTTCGAACAGGCCGTACGCAGTTGTCGAACTTGGTTTGCAAAGGGAGAAAGTAGGTGATCTCTC
TTGCGAGATGATCCCGCATTTTCTTGAAAGCTTTGCAGAGGCTAGCAGAATTACCCTCCACGTTGATTGT
CTGCGAGGCAAGAATGATCATCACCGTAGTGAGAGTGCGTTCAAGGCTCTTGCGGTTGCCATAAGAGAAG
CCACCTCGCCCAATGGTACCAACGATGTTCCCTCCACCAAAGGTGTTCTTATGTAGTGACACCGATTATT
TAAAGCTGCTGCATACGATATATATACATGTGTATATATGTATACCTATGAATGTCAGTAAGTATGTATA
CGAACAGTATGATACTGAAGATGACAAGGTAATGCATCATTCTATACGTGTCATTCTGAACGAGGCGCGC
TTTCCTTTTTTCTTTTTGCTTTTTCTTTTTTTTTCTCTTGAACTCGACGGATCATAGAGTATCACGTGCT
ATAAAAATAATTATAATTTAAATTTTTTAATATAAATATATAAATTAAAAATAGAAAGTAAAAAAAGAAA
TTAAAGAAAAAATAGTTTTTGTTTTCCGAAGATGTAAAAGACTCTAGGGGGATCGCCAACAAATACTACC
TTTTATCTTGCTCTTCCTGCTCTCAGGTATTAATGCCGAATTGTTTCATCTTGTCTGTGTAGAAAACCAC
ACACGAAAATCCTGTGATTTTACATTTTACTTATCGTTAATCGAATGTATATCTATTTAATCTGCTTTTC
TTGTCTAATAAATATATATGTAAAGTACGCTTTTTGTTGAAATTTTTTAAACCTTTGTTTATTTTTTTTT
CTTCATTCCGTAACTCTTCTACCTTCTTTATTTACTTTCTAAAATCCAAATACAAAACATAAAAATAAAT
AAACACAGAGTAAATTCCCAAATTATTCCATCATTAAAAGATACGAGGCGCGTGTAAGTTACAGGCAAGC
GATCCGTCCCGAGCGGCCGCGTGTTACAACCAATTAACCAATTCTGATTAGAAAAACTCATCGAGCATCA
AATGAAACTGCAATTTATTCATATCAGGATTATCAATACCATATTTTTGAAAAAGCCGTTTCTGTAATGA
AGGAGAAAACTCACCGAGGCAGTTCCATAGGATGGCAAGATCCTGGTATCGGTCTGCGATTCCGACTCGT
CCAACATCAATACAACCTATTAATTTCCCCTCGTCAAAAATAAGGTTATCAAGTGAGAAATCACCATGAG
TGACGACTGAATCCGGTGAGAATGGCAAAAGCTTATGCATTTCTTTCCAGACTTGTTCAACAGGCCAGCC
ATTACGCTCGTCATCAAAATCACTCGCATCAACCAAACCGTTATTCATTCGTGATTGCGCCTGAGCGAGG
CGAAATACGCGATCGCTGTTAAAAGGACAATTACAAACAGGAATCGAATGCAACCGGCGCAGGAACACTG
CCAGCGCATCAACAATATTTTCACCTGAATCAGGATATTCTTCTAATACCTGGAATGCTGTTTTCCCGGG
GATCGCAGTGGTGAGTAACCATGCATCATCAGGAGTACGGATAAAATGCTTGATGGTCGGAAGAGGCATA
AATTCCGTCAGCCAGTTTAGTCTGACCATCTCATCTGTAACATCATTGGCAACGCTACCTTTGCCATGTT
TCAGAAACAACTCTGGCGCATCGGGCTTCCCATACAATCGATAGATTGTCGCACCTGATTGCCCGACATT
ATCGCGAGCCCATTTATACCCATATAAATCAGCATCCATGTTGGAATTTAATCGCGGCCTGGAGCAAGAC
GTTTCCCGTTGAATATGGCTCATAACACCCCTTGTATTACTGTTTATGTAAGCAGACAGTTTTATTGTTC
ATGATGATATATTTTTATCTTGTGCAATGTAACATCAGAGATTTTGAGACACAACGTGGCTTTGTTGAAT
AAATCGAACTTTTGCTGAGTTGAAGGATCAGTCATGACCAAAATCCCTTAACGTGAGTTTTCGTTCCACT
GAGCGTCAGACCCCGTAGAAAAGATCAAAGGATCTTCTTGAGATCCTTTTTTTCTGCGCGTAATCTGCTG
CTTGCAAACAAAAAAACCACCGCTACCAGCGGTGGTTTGTTTGCCGGATCAAGAGCTACCAACTCTTTTT
CCGAAGGTAACTGGCTTCAGCAGAGCGCAGATACCAAATACTGTTCTTCTAGTGTAGCCGTAGTTAGGCC
ACCACTTCAAGAACTCTGTAGCACCGCCTACATACCTCGCTCTGCTAATCCTGTTACCAGTGGCTGCTGC
CAGTGGCGATAAGTCGTGTCTTACCGGGTTGGACTCAAGACGATAGTTACCGGATAAGGCGCAGCGGTCG
GGCTGAACGGGGGGTTCGTGCACACAGCCCAGCTTGGAGCGAACGACCTACACCGAACTGAGATACCTAC
AGCGTGAGCTATGAGAAAGCGCCACGCTTCCCGAAGGGAGAAAGGCGGACAGGTATCCGGTAAGCGGCAG
GGTCGGAACAGGAGAGCGCACGAGGGAGCTTCCAGGGGGAAACGCCTGGTATCTTTATAGTCCTGTCGGG
TTTCGCCACCTCTGACTTGAGCGTCGATTTTTGTGATGCTCGTCAGGGGGGCGGAGCCTATGGAAAAACG
CCAGCAACGCGGCCTTTTTACGGTTCCTGGCCTTTTGCTGGCCTTTTGCTCACATGTTCTTTCCTGCGTT
ATCCCCTGATTCTGTGGATAACCGTGCGGCCGCCCCTGAATTCGCATCTAGACTGAACTGGCCGATAATT
GCAGACGAACGGTGAGTAAGGAAAGAGTGAGGAACTATCGCATACCTGCATTTAAAGATGCCGATTTGGG
CGCGAATCCTTTATTTTGGCTTCACCCTCATACTATTATCAGGGCCAGAAAAAGGAAGTGTTTCCCTCCT
TCTTGAATTGATGTTACCCTCATAAAGCACGTGGCCTCTTATCGAGAAAGAAATTACCGTCGCTCGTGAT
TTGTTTGCAAAAAGAACAAAACTGAAAAAACCCAGACACGCTCGACTTCCTGTCATCCTATTGATTGCAG
CTTCCAATTTCGTCACACAACAAGGTCCTAGCGACGGCTCACAGGTTTTGTAACAAGCAATCGAAGGTTC
TGGAATGGCGGGAAAGGGTTTAGTACCACATGCTATGATGCCCACTGTGATCTCCAGAGCAAAGTTCGTT
CGATCGTACTGTTACTCTCTCTCTTTCAAACAGAATTGTCCGAATCGTGTGACAACAACAGCCTGTTCTC
ACACACTCTTTTCTTCTAACCAAGGGGGTGGTTTAGTTTAGTAGAACCTCGTGAAACTTACATTTACATA
TATATAAACTTGCATAAATTGGTCAATGCAAGAAATACATATTTGGTCTTTTCTAATTCGTAGTTTTTCA
AGTTCTTAGATGCTTTCTTTTTCTCTTTTTTACAGATCATCAAGGAAGTAATTATCTACTTTTTACAACA
AATATAAAACAAGATCTATGGACAAGAAGTATTCTATCGGACTGGATATCGGGACTAATAGCGTCGGGTG
GGCCGTGATCACTGACGAGTACAAGGTGCCCTCTAAGAAGTTCAAGGTGCTCGGGAACACCGACCGGCAT
TCCATCAAGAAAAATCTGATCGGAGCTCTCCTCTTTGATTCAGGGGAAACCGCTGAAGCAACCCGCCTCA
AGCGGACTGCTAGACGGCGGTACACCAGGAGGAAGAACCGGATTTGTTACCTTCAAGAGATATTCTCCAA
CGAAATGGCAAAGGTCGACGACAGCTTCTTCCATAGGCTGGAAGAATCATTCCTCGTGGAAGAGGATAAG
AAGCATGAACGGCATCCCATCTTCGGTAATATCGTCGACGAGGTGGCCTATCACGAGAAATACCCAACCA
TCTACCATCTTCGCAAAAAGCTGGTGGACTCAACCGACAAGGCAGACCTCCGGCTTATCTACCTGGCCCT
GGCCCACATGATCAAGTTCAGAGGCCACTTCCTGATCGAGGGCGACCTCAATCCTGACAATAGCGATGTG
GATAAACTGTTCATCCAGCTGGTGCAGACTTACAACCAGCTCTTTGAAGAGAACCCCATCAATGCAAGCG
GAGTCGATGCCAAGGCCATTCTGTCAGCCCGGCTGTCAAAGAGCCGCAGACTTGAGAATCTTATCGCTCA
GCTGCCGGGTGAAAAGAAAAATGGACTGTTCGGGAACCTGATTGCTCTTTCACTTGGGCTGACTCCCAAT
TTCAAGTCTAATTTCGACCTGGCAGAGGATGCCAAGCTGCAACTGTCCAAGGACACCTATGATGACGATC
TCGACAACCTCCTGGCCCAGATCGGTGACCAATACGCCGACCTTTTCCTTGCTGCTAAGAATCTTTCTGA
CGCCATCCTGCTGTCTGACATTCTCCGCGTGAACACTGAAATCACCAAGGCCCCTCTTTCAGCTTCAATG
ATTAAGCGGTATGATGAGCACCACCAGGACCTGACCCTGCTTAAGGCACTCGTCCGGCAGCAGCTTCCGG
AGAAGTACAAGGAAATCTTCTTTGACCAGTCAAAGAATGGATACGCCGGCTACATCGACGGAGGTGCCTC
CCAAGAGGAATTTTATAAGTTTATCAAACCTATCCTTGAGAAGATGGACGGCACCGAAGAGCTCCTCGTG
AAACTGAATCGGGAGGATCTGCTGCGGAAGCAGCGCACTTTCGACAATGGGAGCATTCCCCACCAGATCC
ATCTTGGGGAGCTTCACGCCATCCTTCGGCGCCAAGAGGACTTCTACCCCTTTCTTAAGGACAACAGGGA
GAAGATTGAGAAAATTCTCACTTTCCGCATCCCCTACTACGTGGGACCCCTCGCCAGAGGAAATAGCCGG
TTTGCTTGGATGACCAGAAAGTCAGAAGAAACTATCACTCCCTGGAACTTCGAAGAGGTGGTGGACAAGG
GAGCCAGCGCTCAGTCATTCATCGAACGGATGACTAACTTCGATAAGAACCTCCCCAATGAGAAGGTCCT
GCCGAAACATTCCCTGCTCTACGAGTACTTTACCGTGTACAACGAGCTGACCAAGGTGAAATATGTCACC
GAAGGGATGAGGAAGCCCGCATTCCTGTCAGGCGAACAAAAGAAGGCAATTGTGGACCTTCTGTTCAAGA
CCAATAGAAAGGTGACCGTGAAGCAGCTGAAGGAGGACTATTTCAAGAAAATTGAATGCTTCGACTCTGT
GGAGATTAGCGGGGTCGAAGATCGGTTCAACGCAAGCCTGGGTACTTACCATGATCTGCTTAAGATCATC
AAGGACAAGGATTTTCTGGACAATGAGGAGAACGAGGACATCCTTGAGGACATTGTCCTGACTCTCACTC
TGTTCGAGGACCGGGAAATGATCGAGGAGAGGCTTAAGACCTACGCCCATCTGTTCGACGATAAAGTGAT
GAAGCAACTTAAACGGAGAAGATATACCGGATGGGGACGCCTTAGCCGCAAACTCATCAACGGAATCCGG
GACAAACAGAGCGGAAAGACCATTCTTGATTTCCTTAAGAGCGACGGATTCGCTAATCGCAACTTCATGC
AACTTATCCATGATGATTCCCTGACCTTTAAGGAGGACATCCAGAAGGCCCAAGTGTCTGGACAAGGTGA
CTCACTGCACGAGCATATCGCAAATCTGGCTGGTTCACCCGCTATTAAGAAGGGTATTCTCCAGACCGTG
AAAGTCGTGGACGAGCTGGTCAAGGTGATGGGTCGCCATAAACCAGAGAACATTGTCATCGAGATGGCCA
GGGAAAACCAGACTACCCAGAAGGGACAGAAGAACAGCAGGGAGCGGATGAAAAGAATTGAGGAAGGGAT
TAAGGAGCTCGGGTCACAGATCCTTAAAGAGCACCCGGTGGAAAACACCCAGCTTCAGAATGAGAAGCTC
TATCTGTACTACCTTCAAAATGGACGCGATATGTATGTGGACCAAGAGCTTGATATCAACAGGCTCTCAG
ACTACGACGTGGACCATATCGTCCCTCAGAGCTTCCTCAAAGACGACTCAATTGACAATAAGGTGCTGAC
TCGCTCAGACAAGAACCGGGGAAAGTCAGATAACGTGCCCTCAGAGGAAGTCGTGAAAAAGATGAAGAAC
TATTGGCGCCAGCTTCTGAACGCAAAGCTGATCACTCAGCGGAAGTTCGACAATCTCACTAAGGCTGAGA
GGGGCGGACTGAGCGAACTGGACAAAGCAGGATTCATTAAACGGCAACTTGTGGAGACTCGGCAGATTAC
TAAACATGTCGCCCAAATCCTTGACTCACGCATGAATACCAAGTACGACGAAAACGACAAACTTATCCGC
GAGGTGAAGGTGATTACCCTGAAGTCCAAGCTGGTCAGCGATTTCAGAAAGGACTTTCAATTCTACAAAG
TGCGGGAGATCAATAACTATCATCATGCTCATGACGCATATCTGAATGCCGTGGTGGGAACCGCCCTGAT
CAAGAAGTACCCAAAGCTGGAAAGCGAGTTCGTGTACGGAGACTACAAGGTCTACGACGTGCGCAAGATG
ATTGCCAAATCTGAGCAGGAGATCGGAAAGGCCACCGCAAAGTACTTCTTCTACAGCAACATCATGAATT
TCTTCAAGACCGAAATCACCCTTGCAAACGGTGAGATCCGGAAGAGGCCGCTCATCGAGACTAATGGGGA
GACTGGCGAAATCGTGTGGGACAAGGGCAGAGATTTCGCTACCGTGCGCAAAGTGCTTTCTATGCCTCAA
GTGAACATCGTGAAGAAAACCGAGGTGCAAACCGGAGGCTTTTCTAAGGAATCAATCCTCCCCAAGCGCA
ACTCCGACAAGCTCATTGCAAGGAAGAAGGATTGGGACCCTAAGAAGTACGGCGGATTCGATTCACCAAC
TGTGGCTTATTCTGTCCTGGTCGTGGCTAAGGTGGAAAAAGGAAAGTCTAAGAAGCTCAAGAGCGTGAAG
GAACTGCTGGGTATCACCATTATGGAGCGCAGCTCCTTCGAGAAGAACCCAATTGACTTTCTCGAAGCCA
AAGGTTACAAGGAAGTCAAGAAGGACCTTATCATCAAGCTCCCAAAGTATAGCCTGTTCGAACTGGAGAA
TGGGCGGAAGCGGATGCTCGCCTCCGCTGGCGAACTTCAGAAGGGTAATGAGCTGGCTCTCCCCTCCAAG
TACGTGAATTTCCTCTACCTTGCAAGCCATTACGAGAAGCTGAAGGGGAGCCCCGAGGACAACGAGCAAA
AGCAACTGTTTGTGGAGCAGCATAAGCATTATCTGGACGAGATCATTGAGCAGATTTCCGAGTTTTCTAA
ACGCGTCATTCTCGCTGATGCCAACCTCGATAAAGTCCTTAGCGCATACAATAAGCACAGAGACAAACCA
ATTCGGGAGCAGGCTGAGAATATCATCCACCTGTTCACCCTCACCAATCTTGGTGCCCCTGCCGCATTCA
AGTACTTCGACACCACCATCGACCGGAAACGCTATACCTCCACCAAAGAAGTGCTGGACGCCACCCTCAT
CCACCAGAGCATCACCGGACTTTACGAAACTCGGATTGACCTCTCACAGCTCGGAGGGGATGAGGGAGCT
GATCCAAAAAAGAAGAGAAAGGTAGATCCAAAAAAGAAGAGAAAGGTATAAGGATCCTAACTCGAGATTG
AATTGAATTGAAATCGATAGATCAATTTTTTTCTTTTCTCTTTCCCCATCCTTTACGCTAAAATAATAGT
TTATTTTATTTTTTGAATATTTTTTATTTATATACGTATATATAGACTATTATTTATCTTTTAATGATTA
TTAAGATTTTTATTAAAAAAAAATTCGCTCCTCTTTTAATGCCTTTATGCAGTTTTTTTTTCCCATTCGA
TATTTCTATGTGCTGCCAAACCAGATGTCAACACAGCTACAACG
Features (pLannotate 1.2.2; 11 found; start..end, strand, type, name):
    100..190     +  ncRNA          tRNA: Accession: RF00005 - tRNA
    284..359     +  misc_RNA       gRNA scaffold: guide RNA scaffold for the Streptococcus pyogenes CRISPR/Cas9 system
    536..723     +  promoter       HIS3 promoter: S. cerevisiae HIS3
    724..1383    +  CDS            HIS3: HIS7_YEAST - Experimental evidence at protein level: Swiss-Prot protein existence level 1. From Saccharomyces cerevisiae (strain ATCC 204508 / S288c) (Baker's yeast).
   1601..2104    +  misc_feature   CEN/ARS: S. cerevisiae CEN6 centromere fused to an autonomously replicating sequence
   2148..2963    -  CDS            KanR: aminoglycoside phosphotransferase; aph(3')-Ia; confers resistance to kanamycin in bacteria or G418 (Geneticin®) in eukaryotes
   3188..3776    +  rep_origin     ori: high-copy-number ColE1/pMB1/pBR322/pUC origin of replication
   4638..8741    +  CDS            cas9: CAS9_STRP1 - Also known as csn1 From Streptococcus pyogenes serotype M1.
   8754..8774    +  CDS            SV40 NLS: nuclear localization signal of SV40 (simian virus 40) large T antigen
   8778..8798    +  CDS            SV40 NLS: nuclear localization signal of SV40 (simian virus 40) large T antigen
   8817..9041    +  terminator     PGK1 terminator (fragment): S. cerevisae PGK1; transcription terminator for 3-phosphoglycerate kinase gene
