[The description below was written by a language model from this plasmid's Addgene catalogue record and pLannotate feature annotations shown in this document.]
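Description:
pPSG779 is a 9,074 nt all-in-one CRISPR/Cas9 shuttle plasmid for genome editing in Saccharomyces cerevisiae, built by Golden Gate assembly on an in-house backbone called TMP136. It carries both Cas9 and a single guide RNA directed at the YBR197C locus. In E. coli it is maintained through a high-copy ColE1/pUC-type origin and selected with kanamycin via the aph(3')-Ia KanR gene. In yeast it replicates as a low-copy, stably segregating episome through a CEN6/ARS element, and transformants are selected by histidine prototrophy from a HIS3 cassette driven by its native promoter.

The guide expression unit consists of a tRNA element positioned upstream of the S. pyogenes gRNA scaffold. In yeast sgRNA designs of this kind, the tRNA typically supplies RNA polymerase III promoter activity and is processed away from the guide. The gap between the tRNA and the scaffold presumably holds the YBR197C-specific spacer and possibly other processing sequence, but these are not annotated. The second payload is the S. pyogenes cas9 coding sequence, fused at its C-terminus to two tandem SV40 large T antigen nuclear localization signals that direct the nuclease to the nucleus, and terminated by a PGK1 terminator fragment. The promoter driving Cas9 is not identified in the feature table, although an unannotated region of several hundred bases lies upstream of the coding sequence.

The plasmid cuts the yeast genome at YBR197C. Such cuts are commonly used to stimulate integration of a co-transformed repair template or to disrupt the locus, but the record does not specify the downstream application.
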