Addgene plasmid #239532: pPSG779
Purpose: CRISPR plasmid withCas9 and sgRNA targeting YBR197C locus in S. cerevisiae
Depositing lab: John Dueber. Depositing organization: University of California, Berkeley.
Backbone
  Vector backbone: TMP136
  Backbone manufacturer: Internal
  Vector type: CRISPR
  Selectable markers: HIS3
Growth in bacteria
  Bacterial resistance: Kanamycin, 50 μg/mL
  Growth temperature: 37°C
  Growth strain: DH5alpha
  Copy number: High Copy
Gene/Insert
  Gene/Insert name: sgRNA_YBR197C
  Species: Synthetic
  Cloning method: Golden Gate
Terms and licenses: Academic/Nonprofit Terms; Industry Terms: Not Available to Industry
Depositor comments: Additional insert: Cas9
How to cite: pPSG779 was a gift from John Dueber (Addgene plasmid # 239532 ; http://n2t.net/addgene:239532 ; RRID:Addgene_239532)
